>Addgene plasmid #18479 | T4 Lysozyme L99A F153A WT* | addgene partial sequence | sequence record 24265 | 3primeUP
CTANGAAAAGCCCGCTCATTAGGCGGGCTCAGATCTGCTCATGTTTGACAGCTTATCATCGATAAGCTTC
GGCAATAAATTCTTGATATGTTTTCATATGTTTCCTTTAAATATTTTAATTAGTAATTGTCTATTCAAGT
AATTGTGAATATACTATCACAATTCCAAGAGAAAGTAAACAGCTTTATAGATTTTTATACGCGTCCCAAG
TGCCAGTTCTAGCCGTTGTAATGACTCGTTTTGCGCGATTAGGTGTTTGATTATACCATCTACTTTTAGC
TAAGTTAACTGCTGCTTCATCCCAGCGTTTTTGTTGAAGCATACGTAAAGAGTTAGTAAATCCTGCCACA
CCGGTTTCTCCCATTTGGAAAACCATATTAATCGCTGCAGCGCGACGAACCGCATCAAGAGAATCATAAA
CCGGTTTTAATTTAGCATTTCTCAGAATTCCGCGAACAGCAGCATCAACATCCTGATTAAAGAGTTTTTC
AGCCTCATCTTTTGTAATTACACCATTAGTATTACGCCCAATAGCTTTATCTAATTCAGATTTAGCAGCA
TTAAGTGATGGACTTTTTGTAAGCAAATGACCGATGCCAATAGTGTAATAGCCTTCTGTGTCTTTATAGA
TTTTAAGTCTAAGACCTTCATCTATACGTAACATTTCAAATATATTCATAATACCTCCTAAGCATCGATG
GATCCTGTTTCCTGTGTGAAATTGTTATCCGCTCACAATTCCACACATTATACGAGCCGATGATTAATTG
TCACAGGGGGATGGGGAGTANGCTGATCCNGTTCCTGGTGAATGTTATCGCTCNCATCC
