[The description below was written by a language model from this plasmid's Addgene catalogue record.]
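Description:
T4 Lysozyme L99A F153A WT* is a bacterial expression plasmid built on the pHS1403 backbone (about 5 kb without insert) that carries a mutant form of the bacteriophage T4 lysozyme gene (gene e). It is maintained in E. coli as a high-copy plasmid under ampicillin selection. The record does not state the origin of replication or the promoter that drives expression, and no feature table is provided, so the regulatory architecture of the backbone cannot be described from the information given.

The insert is roughly 600 bp and was cloned as a BamHI–HindIII fragment, with both sites preserved. According to the depositor's notes, the BamHI site lies 27 bp from the start codon and the HindIII site 115 bp from the stop codon, so the fragment includes short flanking untranslated regions around the coding sequence and can be excised or transferred with the same enzymes. The encoded protein carries two substitutions, L99A and F153A, each replacing a bulky hydrophobic residue with alanine. The "WT*" designation indicates the reference background in which the mutations were made; in the T4 lysozyme literature this term conventionally refers to the cysteine-free pseudo-wild-type protein, although the record itself does not define it. No fusion tags or reporters are listed.

Large-to-small substitutions of this type are generally used to examine how changes in hydrophobic packing and cavity formation affect protein stability and structure. The plasmid therefore appears suited to recombinant production of the double mutant for biophysical or structural work, though the record does not state a specific purpose.
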