Addgene plasmid #18479: T4 Lysozyme L99A F153A WT*
Depositing lab: Brian Matthews. Depositing organization: University of Oregon.
Backbone
  Vector backbone: pHS1403
  Backbone size w/o insert (bp): 5000
  Vector type: Bacterial Expression
Growth in bacteria
  Bacterial resistance: Ampicillin, 100 μg/mL
  Growth temperature: 37°C
  Growth strain: DH5alpha
  Copy number: High Copy
Gene/Insert
  Gene/Insert name: T4 Lysozyme (alt name: B13AA FALA)
  Species: Bacteriophage T4
  Insert size (bp): 600
  Mutation: L99A F153A WT*
  GenBank ID: NP_049736
  Entrez Gene: e (a.k.a. T4p123)
  Cloning method: Restriction Enzyme; 5′ cloning site BamHI (not destroyed); 3′ cloning site HindIII (not destroyed)
  Sequencing primers: 5′ na; 3′ GGCGTATCACGAGGCCC
Terms and licenses: Academic/Nonprofit Terms; Industry Terms: Not Available to Industry
Depositor comments: The BamHI site is 27 bp from the ATG and the HindIII site is 115 bp from the stop.
How to cite: T4 Lysozyme L99A F153A WT* was a gift from Brian Matthews (Addgene plasmid # 18479 ; http://n2t.net/addgene:18479 ; RRID:Addgene_18479)
